Addgene plasmid #51094: AAV-EF1a-DIO-oChIEF(E163A/T199C)-P2A-dTomato-WPRE-BGHpA
Purpose: Cre dependent expression of oChIEF kinetic variant E163A/T199C with physically uncoupled dTomato fluorophore
Depositing lab: Jonathan Ting. Depositing organization: Massachusetts Institute of Technology.
Backbone
  Vector backbone: pAAV-EF1a-DIO-WPRE-BGHpA
  Backbone manufacturer: custom
  Backbone size w/o insert (bp): 6095
  Total vector size (bp): 7175
  Modifications to backbone: Altered cloning sites and replaced HGHpA with smaller BGHpA
  Vector type: Mammalian Expression, AAV
Growth in bacteria
  Bacterial resistance: Ampicillin, 100 μg/mL
  Growth temperature: 37°C
  Growth strain: Stbl3
  Copy number: High Copy
Gene/Insert
  Gene/Insert name: oChIEF(E163A/T199C) (alt name: oChIEFac)
  Species: Synthetic
  Insert size (bp): 1085
  Mutation: E163A/T199C
  Promoter: EF1a
  Tag / fusion protein: P2A-dTomato (C terminal on insert)
  Cloning method: Restriction Enzyme; 5′ cloning site NheI (not destroyed); 3′ cloning site HpaI (not destroyed)
  Sequencing primers: 5′ gccagcttggcacttgatgtaattctcc; 3′ CCATACGGGAAGCAATAGCATG
Resource information
  A portion of this plasmid was derived from a plasmid made by: The original oChIEF portion was obtained from John Lin and Roger Tsien (UCSD/HHMI)
Terms and licenses: Academic/Nonprofit Terms; Industry Terms: Not Available to Industry
Depositor comments: The addition of the E163A and T199C mutations in oChIEF impart higher photocurrent amplitude while retaining fast kinetic properties. This variant is proposed as an alternative to ChETA variants that exhibit smaller photocurrents and more toxicity.
How to cite: AAV-EF1a-DIO-oChIEF(E163A/T199C)-P2A-dTomato-WPRE-BGHpA was a gift from Jonathan Ting (Addgene plasmid # 51094 ; http://n2t.net/addgene:51094 ; RRID:Addgene_51094)
