[The description below was written by a language model from this plasmid's Addgene catalogue record, the feature table of its GenBank file and pLannotate feature annotations shown in this document.]
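Description:
AAV-EF1a-DIO-oChIEF(E163A/T199C)-P2A-dTomato-WPRE-BGHpA is a 7,175 bp AAV transfer plasmid for Cre-dependent mammalian expression of an engineered channelrhodopsin. It is built on a custom pAAV-EF1a-DIO-WPRE-BGHpA backbone in which the cloning sites were altered and the hGH polyadenylation signal was replaced with the smaller bGH one. Two AAV2 inverted terminal repeats flank the expression cassette and define the segment packaged into recombinant AAV particles. Outside the ITRs, the plasmid carries a high-copy ColE1/pUC-type origin, an ampicillin resistance gene with its own promoter, and an M13 phage origin for propagation and selection in E. coli.

The human EF-1α promoter sits upstream of a double-floxed inverted open reading frame. A lox2272/loxP pair lies just after the promoter and a second pair in the opposite orientation lies after the insert, while the coding sequence between them is annotated on the reverse strand. Without Cre the cassette is antisense and is not expressed. Cre recombination between the matched but mutually incompatible lox sites inverts it and locks it in the sense orientation. The payload is the synthetic oChIEF variant carrying E163A and T199C (oChIEFac), joined through a P2A self-cleaving peptide to dTomato, so the fluorophore marks expressing cells without being fused to the channel. The automated annotation does not label oChIEF itself, showing only a short Chrimson-like match in that region. WPRE and the bGH poly(A) signal follow to enhance and terminate the transcript. The two accompanying GenBank records are partial reads covering only the lox junctions.

According to the depositor, the mutations raise photocurrent amplitude while retaining fast kinetics, and the variant is proposed as an alternative to ChETA variants for optogenetic stimulation in Cre-defined cell populations.
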