Features (pLannotate 1.2.2; 23 found; start..end, strand, type, name):
      1..141     -  repeat_region  AAV2 ITR: inverted terminal repeat of adeno-associated virus serotype 2 inverted
    169..235     +  CDS            small t antigen (fragment): SV40 (simian virus 40) small t antigen
    242..1420    +  promoter       EF-1α promoter: strong constitutive promoter for human elongation factor EF-1α
   1427..1444    +  misc_feature   MCS (fragment): pUC18/19 multiple cloning site
   1451..1484    +  protein_bind   lox2272: Cre-mediated recombination occurs in the 8-bp core sequence (GGATACTT). lox2272 sites are compatible with each other, but incompatible with loxP or loxN sites (Lee and Saito, 1988). Cre recombinase
   1485..1534    -  intron         β-globin intron (fragment): internally truncated intron from human β-globin
   1535..1568    +  protein_bind   loxP: Cre-mediated recombination occurs in the 8-bp core sequence (GCATACAT). Cre recombinase
   1586..2287    -  CDS            dTomato: dTomato is a basic (constitutively fluorescent) orange fluorescent protein published in 2004, derived from Discosoma sp.. It is reported to be a somewhat slowly-maturing dimer with low acid sensitivity.
   2459..2507    -  CDS            Chrimson (fragment): red light-drivable channelrhodopsin from Chlamydomonas noctigama (Klapoetke et al., 2014)
   3452..3485    -  protein_bind   lox2272: Cre-mediated recombination occurs in the 8-bp core sequence (GGATACTT). lox2272 sites are compatible with each other, but incompatible with loxP or loxN sites (Lee and Saito, 1988). Cre recombinase
   3486..3535    -  intron         β-globin intron (fragment): internally truncated intron from human β-globin
   3536..3569    -  protein_bind   loxP: Cre-mediated recombination occurs in the 8-bp core sequence (GCATACAT). Cre recombinase
   3570..3594    +  misc_feature   MCS (fragment): pBluescript multiple cloning site
   3594..4182    +  misc_feature   WPRE: woodchuck hepatitis virus posttranscriptional regulatory element
   4215..4326    +  polyA_signal   bGH poly(A) signal: bovine growth hormone polyadenylation signal
   4438..4578    +  repeat_region  AAV2 ITR: inverted terminal repeat of adeno-associated virus serotype 2 inverted
   4583..4634    -  misc_feature   bom (fragment): basis of mobility region from pBR322
   4653..5033    +  rep_origin     M13 ori (sequence partly withheld): M13 bacteriophage origin of replication; arrow indicates direction of (+) strand synthesis
   5109..5158    -  misc_feature   bom (fragment): basis of mobility region from pBR322
   5260..5295    -  CDS            rop (fragment): Rop protein, which maintains plasmids at low copy number; rop
   5390..5494    +  promoter       AmpR promoter: bla
   5495..6355    +  CDS            AmpR: β-lactamase; bla; confers resistance to ampicillin, carbenicillin, and related antibiotics
   6526..7114    +  rep_origin     ori: high-copy-number ColE1/pMB1/pBR322/pUC origin of replication
>Addgene plasmid #51094 | AAV-EF1a-DIO-oChIEF(E163A/T199C)-P2A-dTomato-WPRE-BGHpA | depositor full sequence | sequence record 79315 | AAV-EF1a-DIO-oChIEF(E163A/T199C)-P2A-dTomato-WPRE-BGHpA sequence 7175 bps
CCTGCAGGCAGCTGCGCGCTCGCTCGCTCACTGAGGCCGCCCGGGCAAAGCCCGGGCGTCGGGCGACCTT
TGGTCGCCCGGCCTCAGTGAGCGAGCGAGCGCGCAGAGAGGGAGTGGCCAACTCCATCACTAGGGGTTCC
TGCGGCCGCACGCGTAAGCTTTGCAAAGATGGATAAAGTTTTAAACAGAGAGGAATCTTTGCAGCTAATG
GACCTTCTAGGTCTTGAAAGGAGTGGGAATTGGCTCCGGTGCCCGTCAGTGGGCAGAGCGCACATCGCCC
ACAGTCCCCGAGAAGTTGGGGGGAGGGGTCGGCAATTGAACCGGTGCCTAGAGAAGGTGGCGCGGGGTAA
ACTGGGAAAGTGATGTCGTGTACTGGCTCCGCCTTTTTCCCGAGGGTGGGGGAGAACCGTATATAAGTGC
AGTAGTCGCCGTGAACGTTCTTTTTCGCAACGGGTTTGCCGCCAGAACACAGGTAAGTGCCGTGTGTGGT
TCCCGCGGGCCTGGCCTCTTTACGGGTTATGGCCCTTGCGTGCCTTGAATTACTTCCACCTGGCTGCAGT
ACGTGATTCTTGATCCCGAGCTTCGGGTTGGAAGTGGGTGGGAGAGTTCGAGGCCTTGCGCTTAAGGAGC
CCCTTCGCCTCGTGCTTGAGTTGAGGCCTGGCCTGGGCGCTGGGGCCGCCGCGTGCGAATCTGGTGGCAC
CTTCGCGCCTGTCTCGCTGCTTTCGATAAGTCTCTAGCCATTTAAAATTTTTGATGACCTGCTGCGACGC
TTTTTTTCTGGCAAGATAGTCTTGTAAATGCGGGCCAAGATCTGCACACTGGTATTTCGGTTTTTGGGGC
CGCGGGCGGCGACGGGGCCCGTGCGTCCCAGCGCACATGTTCGGCGAGGCGGGGCCTGCGAGCGCGGCCA
CCGAGAATCGGACGGGGGTAGTCTCAAGCTGGCCGGCCTGCTCTGGTGCCTGGCCTCGCGCCGCCGTGTA
TCGCCCCGCCCTGGGCGGCAAGGCTGGCCCGGTCGGCACCAGTTGCGTGAGCGGAAAGATGGCCGCTTCC
CGGCCCTGCTGCAGGGAGCTCAAAATGGAGGACGCGGCGCTCGGGAGAGCGGGCGGGTGAGTCACCCACA
CAAAGGAAAAGGGCCTTTCCGTCCTCAGCCGTCGCTTCATGTGACTCCACGGAGTACCGGGCGCCGTCCA
GGCACCTCGATTAGTTCTCGAGCTTTTGGAGTACGTCGTCTTTAGGTTGGGGGGAGGGGTTTTATGCGAT
GGAGTTTCCCCACACTGAGTGGGTGGAGACTGAAGTTAGGCCAGCTTGGCACTTGATGTAATTCTCCTTG
GAATTTGCCCTTTTTGAGTTTGGATCTTGGTTCATTCTCAAGCCTCAGACAGTGGTTCAAAGTTTTTTTC
TTCCATTTCAGGTGTCGTGAGGTACCGGATCCTCTAGAGTCGACTCCGGAATAACTTCGTATAGGATACT
TTATACGAAGTTATGCAGAATGGTAGCTGGATTGTAGCTGCTATTAGCAATATGAAACCTCTTAATAACT
TCGTATAGCATACATTATACGAAGTTATGGCGCGCCGTCGACTTACTTGTACAGCTCGTCCATGCCGTAC
AGGAACAGGTGGTGGCGGCCCTCGGAGCGCTCGTACTGTTCCACGATGGTGTAGTCCTCGTTGTGGGAGG
TGATGTCCAGCTTGGTGTCCACGTAGTAGTAGCCGGGCAGTTGCACGGGCTTCTTGGCCATGTAGATGGT
CTTGAACTCCACCAGGTAGTGGCCGCCGTCCTTCAGCTTCAGGGCCTGGTGGATCTCGCCCTTCAGCACG
CCGTCGCGGGGGTACAGGCGCTCGGTGGAGGCCTCCCAGCCCATGGTCTTCTTCTGCATTACGGGGCCGT
CGGGGGGGAAGTTGGTGCCGCGCATCTTCACCTTGTAGATCAGCGTGCCGTCCTGCAGGGAGGAGTCCTG
GGTCACGGTCACCAGACCGCCGTCCTCGAAGTTCATCACGCGCTCCCACTTGAAGCCCTCGGGGAAGGAC
AGCTTCTTGTAATCGGGGATGTCGGCGGGGTGCTTCACGTACGCCTTGGAGCCGTACATGAACTGGGGGG
ACAGGATGTCCCAGGCGAAGGGCAGGGGGCCGCCCTTGGTCACCTTCAGCTTGGCGGTCTGGGTGCCCTC
GTAGGGGCGGCCCTCGCCCTCGCCCTCGATCTCGAACTCGTGGCCGTTCATGGAGCCCTCCATGCGCACC
TTGAAGCGCATGAACTCTTTGATGACCTCCTCGCCCTTGCTCACCATTGGCCCGGGATTCTCTTCGACAT
CCCCTGCTTGTTTCAACAGGGAGAAGTTAGTGGCTCCGCTTCCGTTAACGCTGCTCTCGTACTTGCCGGT
GCCCTTGTTCACGGCGCCGGCCTCGGCCTCGTCCTCCACCAGGGTCTCCACCTCGATCTCGGTGCCGCCG
ATGTTCAGCTTGGTGGTCTTTCTGATGTCGCCGTGGATCAGGATGTGCTCGTGGATCAGCACTCTCAGGT
AGTGGCCCAGCAGGCCCCAGCAGTTCTTGCTCATCAGGTCGATGATGGTGTGGCCCACGGTGCTGCCGTA
CACGCTCAGCACGCCGAAGCCCTCGGGGCCCAGGATGAACAGGATGGGGAACATGCCCCAGCTCACGAAG
AACAGCCAGGCCATGCCGGTCACCACCTGTCTGCATCTGCCCTTGGGCACGGTGTGGTAGGCCTCGATGT
ACACCTTGGCGGCGTTGAAGAAGGTGTAGATGCCGTAGCACAGGCCCATCAGGAAGAAGATCACTCTCAC
GTAGCCCTTGCTCAGGGCGGCGGTGGTGCCCCACACGATACAGCCGATGTCGCTCACCAGCAGGCCCATG
GTTCTCTTGTTGTAGTCGTTGGCCAGGCCGGTCAGGTTGCTCAGGTGGATCAGGACCACGGGGCAGGTCA
GCAGCCAGGCGGCGTATCTCAGCCACACGGTCTTGTTGCCGTTGCTGCTGTAGATCACGGCGGGCTCGTC
GAACTCGTGGAAGTACTCTATGATGAACTTGATCATCTCGATGGTGGCCACGTAGATCTCCTCCCAGCCG
CAGGTACTCTTCCAGGTCTGGTAGCCGTAGAACATCAGGCACAGGGCGCTCAGGGCGAAGGTGATCCACT
GCAGGATGTTGGCGGCCAGCTTCTCGGCGTTGGTGCCGTTACTCTTCAGCCAGGCCAGGCAGAAGCACTG
GCCGTTGTTGGGGATGCAGATCACGCTGCCGTTGTTCTCCAGGGTGTAGCTGGTCTGGAACAGCATTCTC
TCGTGGGCTCTGTGGAACACGTAGTCGGGGCCGTCCTGGGTGGCCACGGGCACGGTGGCGTCGCTGCCGG
TGCTGGCGCCGGCGCTGCCGGCGGCCAGGGCCACGGCCAGGGCCAGGGCCAGCAGCCAGGGTCTTCTGCT
CACCATGGTGGCGCCGCTAGCATAACTTCGTATAAAGTATCCTATACGAAGTTATTTGCCTTAACCCAGA
AATTATCACTGTTATTCTTTAGAATGGTGCAAAGAATAACTTCGTATAATGTATGCTATACGAAGTTATG
AATTCGATATCAAGCTTATCGATAATCAACCTCTGGATTACAAAATTTGTGAAAGATTGACTGGTATTCT
TAACTATGTTGCTCCTTTTACGCTATGTGGATACGCTGCTTTAATGCCTTTGTATCATGCTATTGCTTCC
CGTATGGCTTTCATTTTCTCCTCCTTGTATAAATCCTGGTTGCTGTCTCTTTATGAGGAGTTGTGGCCCG
TTGTCAGGCAACGTGGCGTGGTGTGCACTGTGTTTGCTGACGCAACCCCCACTGGTTGGGGCATTGCCAC
CACCTGTCAGCTCCTTTCCGGGACTTTCGCTTTCCCCCTCCCTATTGCCACGGCGGAACTCATCGCCGCC
TGCCTTGCCCGCTGCTGGACAGGGGCTCGGCTGTTGGGCACTGACAATTCCGTGGTGTTGTCGGGGAAAT
CATCGTCCTTTCCTTGGCTGCTCGCCTATGTTGCCACCTGGATTCTGCGCGGGACGTCCTTCTGCTACGT
CCCTTCGGCCCTCAATCCAGCGGACCTTCCTTCCCGCGGCCTGCTGCCGGCTCTGCGGCCTCTTCCGCGT
CTTCGCCTTCGCCCTCAGACGAGTCGGATCTCCCTTTGGGCCGCCTCCCCGCATCGATACCGAGCGCTGC
TCGAGAGATCTCGACTGTGCCTTCTAGTTGCCAGCCATCTGTTGTTTGCCCCTCCCCCGTGCCTTCCTTG
ACCCTGGAAGGTGCCACTCCCACTGTCCTTTCCTAATAAAATGAGGAAATTGCATCGCATTGTCTGAGTA
GGTGTCATTCTATTCTGGGGGGTGGGGTGGGGCAGGACAGCAAGGGGGAGGATTGGGAAGACAATAGCAG
GCATGCACGTGCGGACCGAGCGGCCGCAGGAACCCCTAGTGATGGAGTTGGCCACTCCCTCTCTGCGCGC
TCGCTCGCTCACTGAGGCCGGGCGACCAAAGGTCGCCCGACGCCCGGGCTTTGCCCGGGCGGCCTCAGTG
AGCGAGCGAGCGCGCAGCTGCCTGCAGGGGCGCCTGATGCGGTATTTTCTCCTTACGCATCTGTGCGGTA
TTTCACACCGCATA
[142 nt withheld, positions 4635-4776]
C
[141 nt withheld, positions 4778-4918]
CCTTTGACGTTGGAGTCCACGTTCTTT
[37 nt withheld, positions 4946-4982]
ACCCTATCTCGGGCTATTCTTTTGATTTATAAGGGATTTTGCCGATTTCGGCCTATTGGTTAAAAAATGA
GCTGATTTAACAAAAATTTAACGCGAATTTTAACAAAATATTAACGTTTACAATTTTATGGTGCACTCTC
AGTACAATCTGCTCTGATGCCGCATAGTTAAGCCAGCCCCGACACCCGCCAACACCCGCTGACGCGCCCT
GACGGGCTTGTCTGCTCCCGGCATCCGCTTACAGACAAGCTGTGACCGTCTCCGGGAGCTGCATGTGTCA
GAGGTTTTCACCGTCATCACCGAAACGCGCGAGACGAAAGGGCCTCGTGATACGCCTATTTTTATAGGTT
AATGTCATGATAATAATGGTTTCTTAGACGTCAGGTGGCACTTTTCGGGGAAATGTGCGCGGAACCCCTA
TTTGTTTATTTTTCTAAATACATTCAAATATGTATCCGCTCATGAGACAATAACCCTGATAAATGCTTCA
ATAATATTGAAAAAGGAAGAGTATGAGTATTCAACATTTCCGTGTCGCCCTTATTCCCTTTTTTGCGGCA
TTTTGCCTTCCTGTTTTTGCTCACCCAGAAACGCTGGTGAAAGTAAAAGATGCTGAAGATCAGTTGGGTG
CACGAGTGGGTTACATCGAACTGGATCTCAACAGCGGTAAGATCCTTGAGAGTTTTCGCCCCGAAGAACG
TTTTCCAATGATGAGCACTTTTAAAGTTCTGCTATGTGGCGCGGTATTATCCCGTATTGACGCCGGGCAA
GAGCAACTCGGTCGCCGCATACACTATTCTCAGAATGACTTGGTTGAGTACTCACCAGTCACAGAAAAGC
ATCTTACGGATGGCATGACAGTAAGAGAATTATGCAGTGCTGCCATAACCATGAGTGATAACACTGCGGC
CAACTTACTTCTGACAACGATCGGAGGACCGAAGGAGCTAACCGCTTTTTTGCACAACATGGGGGATCAT
GTAACTCGCCTTGATCGTTGGGAACCGGAGCTGAATGAAGCCATACCAAACGACGAGCGTGACACCACGA
TGCCTGTAGCAATGGCAACAACGTTGCGCAAACTATTAACTGGCGAACTACTTACTCTAGCTTCCCGGCA
ACAATTAATAGACTGGATGGAGGCGGATAAAGTTGCAGGACCACTTCTGCGCTCGGCCCTTCCGGCTGGC
TGGTTTATTGCTGATAAATCTGGAGCCGGTGAGCGTGGGTCTCGCGGTATCATTGCAGCACTGGGGCCAG
ATGGTAAGCCCTCCCGTATCGTAGTTATCTACACGACGGGGAGTCAGGCAACTATGGATGAACGAAATAG
ACAGATCGCTGAGATAGGTGCCTCACTGATTAAGCATTGGTAACTGTCAGACCAAGTTTACTCATATATA
CTTTAGATTGATTTAAAACTTCATTTTTAATTTAAAAGGATCTAGGTGAAGATCCTTTTTGATAATCTCA
TGACCAAAATCCCTTAACGTGAGTTTTCGTTCCACTGAGCGTCAGACCCCGTAGAAAAGATCAAAGGATC
TTCTTGAGATCCTTTTTTTCTGCGCGTAATCTGCTGCTTGCAAACAAAAAAACCACCGCTACCAGCGGTG
GTTTGTTTGCCGGATCAAGAGCTACCAACTCTTTTTCCGAAGGTAACTGGCTTCAGCAGAGCGCAGATAC
CAAATACTGTCCTTCTAGTGTAGCCGTAGTTAGGCCACCACTTCAAGAACTCTGTAGCACCGCCTACATA
CCTCGCTCTGCTAATCCTGTTACCAGTGGCTGCTGCCAGTGGCGATAAGTCGTGTCTTACCGGGTTGGAC
TCAAGACGATAGTTACCGGATAAGGCGCAGCGGTCGGGCTGAACGGGGGGTTCGTGCACACAGCCCAGCT
TGGAGCGAACGACCTACACCGAACTGAGATACCTACAGCGTGAGCTATGAGAAAGCGCCACGCTTCCCGA
AGGGAGAAAGGCGGACAGGTATCCGGTAAGCGGCAGGGTCGGAACAGGAGAGCGCACGAGGGAGCTTCCA
GGGGGAAACGCCTGGTATCTTTATAGTCCTGTCGGGTTTCGCCACCTCTGACTTGAGCGTCGATTTTTGT
GATGCTCGTCAGGGGGGCGGAGCCTATGGAAAAACGCCAGCAACGCGGCCTTTTTACGGTTCCTGGCCTT
TTGCTGGCCTTTTGCTCACATGT
