LOCUS       Exported 840 bp ds-DNA linear SYN 29-MAY-2021
DEFINITION  Cre dependent expression of oChIEF kinetic variant E163A/T199C with
            physically uncoupled dTomato fluorophore .
ACCESSION   .
VERSION     .
KEYWORDS    AAV-EF1a-DIO-oChIEF(E163A/T199C)-P2A-dTomato-WPRE-BGHpA
SOURCE      synthetic DNA construct
  ORGANISM  synthetic DNA construct
REFERENCE   1 (bases 1 to 840)
  TITLE     ChIEF and oChIEF AAV vectors
  JOURNAL   Unpublished
REFERENCE   2 (bases 1 to 840)
  AUTHORS   .
  TITLE     Direct Submission
  JOURNAL   Exported May 29, 2021 from SnapGene Server 1.1.58
            http://www.snapgene.com
FEATURES             Location/Qualifiers
     source          1..840
                     /organism="synthetic DNA construct"
                     /mol_type="other DNA"
     protein_bind    33..66
                     /label=lox2272
                     /bound_moiety="Cre recombinase"
                     /note="Cre-mediated recombination occurs in the 8-bp core
                     sequence (GGATACTT). lox2272 sites are compatible with each
                     other, but incompatible with loxP or loxN sites (Lee and
                     Saito, 1988)."
     protein_bind    117..150
                     /label=loxP
                     /bound_moiety="Cre recombinase"
                     /note="Cre-mediated recombination occurs in the 8-bp core
                     sequence (GCATACAT)."
     primer_bind     complement(251..274)
                     /label=DsRed1-C
                     /note="DsRed1, forward primer"
     primer_bind     complement(449..468)
                     /label=mCherry-F
                     /note="mCherry, forward primer"
     primer_bind     718..736
                     /label=mCherry-R
                     /note="mCherry, reverse primer"
ORIGIN
        1 gaggtaccgg atcctctaga gtcgactccg gaataacttc gtataggata ctttatacga
       61 agttatgcag aatggtagct ggattgtagc tgctattagc aatatgaaac ctcttaataa
      121 cttcgtatag catacattat acgaagttat ggcgcgccgt cgacttactt gtacagctcg
      181 tccatgccgt acaggaacag gtggtggcgg ccctcggagc gctcgtactg ttccacgatg
      241 gtgtagtcct cgttgtggga ggtgatgtcc agcttggtgt ccacgtagta gtagccgggc
      301 agttgcacgg gcttcttggc catgtagatg gtcttgaact ccaccaggta gtggccgccg
      361 tccttcagct tcagggcctg gtggatctcg cccttcagca cgccgtcgcg ggggtacagg
      421 cgctcggtgg aggcctccca gcccatggtc ttcttctgca ttacggggcc gtcggggggg
      481 aagttggtgc cgcgcatctt caccttgtag atcagcgtgc cgtcctgcag ggaggagtcc
      541 tgggtcacgg tcaccagacc gccgtcctcg aagttcatca cgcgctccca cttgaagccc
      601 tcggggaagg acagcttctt gtaatcgggg atgtcggcgg ggtgcttcac gtacgccttg
      661 gagccgtaca tgaactgggg ggacaggatg tcccaggcga agggcagggg gccgcccttg
      721 gtcaccttca gcttggcggt ctgggtgccc tcgtaggggc ggccctcgcc ctcgccctcg
      781 atctcgaact cgtggccgtt catggagccc tccatgcgca ccttgaagcg catgaactct
//
