LOCUS       Exported 908 bp ds-DNA linear SYN 07-JUN-2021
DEFINITION  Cre dependent expression of oChIEF kinetic variant E163A/T199C with
            physically uncoupled dTomato fluorophore .
ACCESSION   .
VERSION     .
KEYWORDS    AAV-EF1a-DIO-oChIEF(E163A/T199C)-P2A-dTomato-WPRE-BGHpA
SOURCE      synthetic DNA construct
  ORGANISM  synthetic DNA construct
REFERENCE   1 (bases 1 to 908)
  TITLE     ChIEF and oChIEF AAV vectors
  JOURNAL   Unpublished
REFERENCE   2 (bases 1 to 908)
  AUTHORS   .
  TITLE     Direct Submission
  JOURNAL   Exported Jun 7, 2021 from SnapGene Server 1.1.58
            http://www.snapgene.com
FEATURES             Location/Qualifiers
     source          1..908
                     /organism="synthetic DNA construct"
                     /mol_type="other DNA"
     protein_bind    47..80
                     /label=loxP
                     /bound_moiety="Cre recombinase"
                     /note="Cre-mediated recombination occurs in the 8-bp core
                     sequence (GCATACAT)."
     protein_bind    131..164
                     /label=lox2272
                     /bound_moiety="Cre recombinase"
                     /note="Cre-mediated recombination occurs in the 8-bp core
                     sequence (GGATACTT). lox2272 sites are compatible with each
                     other, but incompatible with loxP or loxN sites (Lee and
                     Saito, 1988)."
     regulatory      174..183
                     /regulatory_class="other"
                     /note="vertebrate consensus sequence for strong initiation
                     of translation (Kozak, 1987)"
ORIGIN
        1 ttttgtaatc cagaggttga ttatcgataa gcttgatatc gaattcataa cttcgtatag
       61 catacattat acgaagttat tctttgcacc attctaaaga ataacagtga taatttctgg
      121 gttaaggcaa ataacttcgt ataggatact ttatacgaag ttatgctagc ggcgccacca
      181 tggtgagcag aagaccctgg ctgctggccc tggccctggc cgtggccctg gccgccggca
      241 gcgccggcgc cagcaccggc agcgacgcca ccgtgcccgt ggccacccag gacggccccg
      301 actacgtgtt ccacagagcc cacgagagaa tgctgttcca gaccagctac accctggaga
      361 acaacggcag cgtgatctgc atccccaaca acggccagtg cttctgcctg gcctggctga
      421 agagtaacgg caccaacgcc gagaagctgg ccgccaacat cctgcagtgg atcaccttcg
      481 ccctgagcgc cctgtgcctg atgttctacg gctaccagac ctggaagagt acctgcggct
      541 gggaggagat ctacgtggcc accatcgaga tgatcaagtt catcatagag tacttccacg
      601 agttcgacga gcccgccgtg atctacagca gcaacggcaa caagaccgtg tggctgagat
      661 acgccgcctg gctgctgacc tgccccgtgg tcctgatcca cctgagcaac ctgaccggcc
      721 tggccaacga ctacaacaag agaaccatgg gcctgctggt gagcgacatc ggctgtatcg
      781 tgtggggcac caccgccgcc ctgagcaagg gctacgtgag agtgatcttc ttcctgatgg
      841 gcctgtgcta cggcatctac accttcttca acgccgccaa ggtgtacatc gaggcctacc
      901 acaccgtg
//
